Addgene plasmid #103321: LSB-hsa-miR-199b-3p
Purpose: Used to sense miRNA activity using fluorescence based tools. hsa-miR-199b-3p target in 3' UTR of of mKate. miRNA activity can be measured by the repression of mKate2 relative to EBFP2 fluorescent proteins . Plasmid is inherently unstable; please see Depositor Comments
Depositing lab: Ron Weiss. Depositing organization: Massachusetts Institute of Technology. Publication: A mixed antagonistic/synergistic miRNA repression model enables accurate predictions of multi-input miRNA sensor activity. Gam JJ, Babb J, Weiss R. Nat Commun. 2018 Jun 22;9(1):2430. doi: 10.1038/s41467-018-04575-0. PubMed 29934631.
Backbone
  Vector backbone: Low Sensor Backbone (LSB)
  Vector type: Mammalian Expression, Synthetic Biology
Growth in bacteria
  Bacterial resistance: Ampicillin and Kanamycin, 100 & 50 μg/mL
  Growth temperature: 30°C
  Growth strain: NEB Stable
  Copy number: High Copy
Gene/Insert
  Gene/Insert name: hsa-miR-199b-3p target
  Species: H. sapiens (human)
  Entrez Gene: MIR199B (a.k.a. MIRN199B, mir-199b)
  Promoter: EF-1a
  Cloning method: Gibson Cloning
Terms and licenses: Academic/Nonprofit Terms; Industry Terms: Not Available to Industry
Depositor comments: Please note that this plasmid is inherently unstable due to a repeating poly A element. We recommend performing a diagnostic digest on multiple colonies upon receipt. The depositors would like to note the presence of several discrepancies between the depositor sequence and physical plasmid sequence. In particular, the sequences upstream and downstream of the puromycin coding region have 10 bp insertions which do not affect the ability to perform puromycin selection. The sequences for those regions within the physical plasmids are as follows: Upstream of Puro: GAATTCGACCGCCTGTCTCAAGGTGCCACC; Downstream of Puro: GCTTTGAGACTACGCGTGAATTCACTCCTC.
How to cite: LSB-hsa-miR-199b-3p was a gift from Ron Weiss (Addgene plasmid # 103321 ; http://n2t.net/addgene:103321 ; RRID:Addgene_103321)
