[The description below was written by a language model from this plasmid's Addgene catalogue record and pLannotate feature annotations shown in this document.]
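Description:
LSB-hsa-miR-199b-3p is a mammalian expression plasmid of about 11 kb, built on the Low Sensor Backbone (LSB), that reports the activity of the human microRNA miR-199b-3p by fluorescence. It replicates in E. coli from a high-copy ColE1/pUC-type origin and carries both a β-lactamase gene and an aph(3')-Ia kanamycin resistance gene, matching the dual ampicillin and kanamycin selection listed in the record. A puromycin N-acetyltransferase coding sequence followed by a rabbit β-globin polyadenylation signal is also present for selecting mammalian cells. No dedicated mammalian promoter is annotated directly upstream of it.

The sensor consists of two parallel transcription units in the same orientation. Each is driven by the human EF-1α core promoter with its intron A and ends in a β-globin 3' region and poly(A) signal. Gateway attB4, attB1 and attB2 scars flank the promoters and coding sequences, reflecting modular assembly of the parts. The first unit expresses the red fluorescent protein mKate2. According to the catalogue entry, it carries the hsa-miR-199b-3p target in its 3' UTR, although the feature table does not annotate that site separately. The second unit expresses the blue protein EBFP2 with no target site and acts as an internal reference for transfection and expression level. When miR-199b-3p is active in a cell, mKate2 output falls relative to EBFP2, so the red-to-blue ratio gives a normalised measure of miRNA-mediated repression.

The depositor notes that the repeated poly(A) elements make the plasmid inherently unstable. The physical plasmid also differs slightly from the deposited sequence, including short insertions on either side of the puromycin coding region that do not affect puromycin selection.
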