Features (pLannotate 1.2.2; 28 found; start..end, strand, type, name):
     87..675     -  rep_origin     ori: high-copy-number ColE1/pMB1/pBR322/pUC origin of replication
    846..1706    -  CDS            AmpR: β-lactamase; bla; confers resistance to ampicillin, carbenicillin, and related antibiotics
   1707..1778    -  promoter       AmpR promoter: bla
   1857..2456    +  CDS            PuroR: puromycin N-acetyltransferase; pac from Streptomyces alboniger; confers resistance to puromycin
   2461..2541    +  CDS            HBB (fragment): HBB_PONPY - Experimental evidence at transcript level: Swiss-Prot protein existence level 2. Involved in oxygen transport from the lung to the various peripheral tissues. From Pongo pygmaeus (Bornean orangutan).
   2612..2667    +  polyA_signal   β-globin poly(A) signal: rabbit β-globin polyadenylation signal (Gil and Proudfoot, 1987)
   3646..3666    +  protein_bind   attB4: mutant version of attB; core recombination site for the Gateway® BP reaction BP Clonase™
   3734..3945    +  promoter       EF-1α core promoter: core promoter for human elongation factor EF-1α
   3946..4884    +  intron         EF-1α intron A: intron upstream of the start codon of human EF-1α
   4911..4931    +  protein_bind   attB1: mutant version of attB; core recombination site for the Gateway® BP reaction BP Clonase™
   4951..5646    +  CDS            mKate2: mKate2 is a basic (constitutively fluorescent) red fluorescent protein published in 2009, derived from Entacmaea quadricolor. It is reported to be a rapidly-maturing monomer with moderate acid sensitivity.
   5666..5690    -  protein_bind   attB2: mutant version of attB; recombination site for the Gateway® BP reaction BP Clonase™
   5834..5908    +  CDS            HBB (fragment): HBB_PONPY - Experimental evidence at transcript level: Swiss-Prot protein existence level 2. Involved in oxygen transport from the lung to the various peripheral tissues. From Pongo pygmaeus (Bornean orangutan).
   5979..6034    +  polyA_signal   β-globin poly(A) signal: rabbit β-globin polyadenylation signal (Gil and Proudfoot, 1987)
   6418..6443    +  misc_feature   SA: splice acceptor site
   7115..7135    +  protein_bind   attB4: mutant version of attB; core recombination site for the Gateway® BP reaction BP Clonase™
   7203..7414    +  promoter       EF-1α core promoter: core promoter for human elongation factor EF-1α
   7415..8353    +  intron         EF-1α intron A: intron upstream of the start codon of human EF-1α
   8380..8400    +  protein_bind   attB1: mutant version of attB; core recombination site for the Gateway® BP reaction BP Clonase™
   8411..9127    +  CDS            EBFP2: EBFP2 is a basic (constitutively fluorescent) blue fluorescent protein published in 2007, derived from Aequorea victoria. It is reported to be a rapidly-maturing monomer with moderate acid sensitivity.
   9135..9159    -  protein_bind   attB2: mutant version of attB; recombination site for the Gateway® BP reaction BP Clonase™
   9163..9243    +  CDS            HBB (fragment): HBB_PONPY - Experimental evidence at transcript level: Swiss-Prot protein existence level 2. Involved in oxygen transport from the lung to the various peripheral tissues. From Pongo pygmaeus (Bornean orangutan).
   9314..9369    +  polyA_signal   β-globin poly(A) signal: rabbit β-globin polyadenylation signal (Gil and Proudfoot, 1987)
   9752..9774    -  protein_bind   lac operator (fragment): The lac repressor binds to the lac operator to inhibit transcription in E. coli. This inhibition can be relieved by adding lactose or isopropyl-β-D-thiogalactopyranoside (IPTG). lac repressor encoded by lacI
   9778..9808    -  promoter       lac promoter: promoter for the E. coli lac operon
   9823..9844    -  protein_bind   CAP binding site: CAP binding activates transcription in the presence of cAMP. E. coli catabolite activator protein
   9857..9896    -  CDS            lacI (fragment): lac repressor; lacI; The lac repressor binds to the lac operator to inhibit transcription in E. coli. This inhibition can be relieved by adding lactose or isopropyl-β-D-thiogalactopyranoside (IPTG).
  10069..10878   +  CDS            KanR: aminoglycoside phosphotransferase; aph(3')-Ia; confers resistance to kanamycin in bacteria or G418 (Geneticin®) in eukaryotes
>Addgene plasmid #103321 | LSB-hsa-miR-199b-3p | depositor full sequence | sequence record 195691 | Full Sequence
AATTGAGGGGATAACGCAGGAAAGAACATGTGAGCAAAAGGCCAGCAAAAGGCCAGGAACCGTAAAAAGG
CCGCGTTGCTGGCGTTTTTCCATAGGCTCCGCCCCCCTGACGAGCATCACAAAAATCGACGCTCAAGTCA
GAGGTGGCGAAACCCGACAGGACTATAAAGATACCAGGCGTTTCCCCCTGGAAGCTCCCTCGTGCGCTCT
CCTGTTCCGACCCTGCCGCTTACCGGATACCTGTCCGCCTTTCTCCCTTCGGGAAGCGTGGCGCTTTCTC
ATAGCTCACGCTGTAGGTATCTCAGTTCGGTGTAGGTCGTTCGCTCCAAGCTGGGCTGTGTGCACGAACC
CCCCGTTCAGCCCGACCGCTGCGCCTTATCCGGTAACTATCGTCTTGAGTCCAACCCGGTAAGACACGAC
TTATCGCCACTGGCAGCAGCCACTGGTAACAGGATTAGCAGAGCGAGGTATGTAGGCGGTGCTACAGAGT
TCTTGAAGTGGTGGCCTAACTACGGCTACACTAGAAGAACAGTATTTGGTATCTGCGCTCTGCTGAAGCC
AGTTACCTTCGGAAAAAGAGTTGGTAGCTCTTGATCCGGCAAACAAACCACCGCTGGTAGCGGTGGTTTT
TTTGTTTGCAAGCAGCAGATTACGCGCAGAAAAAAAGGATCTCAAGAAGATCCTTTGATCTTTTCTACGG
GGTCTGACGCTCAGTGGAACGAAAACTCACGTTAAGGGATTTTGGTCATGAGATTATCAAAAAGGATCTT
CACCTAGATCCTTTTAAATTAAAAATGAAGTTTTAAATCAATCTAAAGTATATATGAGTAAACTTGGTCT
GACAGTTACCAATGCTTAATCAGTGAGGCACCTATCTCAGCGATCTGTCTATTTCGTTCATCCATAGTTG
CCTGACTCCCCGTCGTGTAGATAACTACGATACGGGAGGGCTTACCATCTGGCCCCAGTGCTGCAATGAT
ACCGCGAGAACCACGCTCACCGGCTCCAGATTTATCAGCAATAAACCAGCCAGCCGGAAGGGCCGAGCGC
AGAAGTGGTCCTGCAACTTTATCCGCCTCCATCCAGTCTATTAATTGTTGCCGGGAAGCTAGAGTAAGTA
GTTCGCCAGTTAATAGTTTGCGCAACGTTGTTGCCATTGCTACAGGCATCGTGGTGTCACGCTCGTCGTT
TGGTATGGCTTCATTCAGCTCCGGTTCCCAACGATCAAGGCGAGTTACATGATCCCCCATGTTGTGCAAA
AAAGCGGTTAGCTCCTTCGGTCCTCCGATCGTTGTCAGAAGTAAGTTGGCCGCAGTGTTATCACTCATGG
TTATGGCAGCACTGCATAATTCTCTTACTGTCATGCCATCCGTAAGATGCTTTTCTGTGACTGGTGAGTA
CTCAACCAAGTCATTCTGAGAATAGTGTATGCGGCGACCGAGTTGCTCTTGCCCGGCGTCAATACGGGAT
AATACCGCGCCACATAGCAGAACTTTAAAAGTGCTCATCATTGGAAAACGTTCTTCGGGGCGAAAACTCT
CAAGGATCTTACCGCTGTTGAGATCCAGTTCGATGTAACCCACTCGTGCACCCAACTGATCTTCAGCATC
TTTTACTTTCACCAGCGTTTCTGGGTGAGCAAAAACAGGAAGGCAAAATGCCGCAAAAAAGGGAATAAGG
GCGACACGGAAATGTTGAATACTCATACTCTTCCTTTTTCAATATTATTGAAGCATTTATCAGGGTTATT
GTCTCATGAGCGGATACATATTTGAATGTAGCTCCGAATTTCTCGAGGGCTTGTCGACGACGGCGGTCTC
CGTCGTCAGGATCATGAATTCGACCCGCCTGCCACCATGACCGAGTACAAGCCCACGGTGCGCCTCGCCA
CCCGCGACGACGTCCCCCGGGCCGTACGCACCCTCGCCGCCGCGTTCGCCGACTACCCCGCCACGCGCCA
CACCGTCGACCCGGACCGCCACATCGAGCGGGTCACCGAGCTGCAAGAACTCTTCCTCACGCGCGTCGGG
CTCGACATCGGCAAGGTGTGGGTCGCGGACGACGGCGCCGCGGTGGCGGTCTGGACCACGCCGGAGAGCG
TCGAAGCGGGGGCGGTGTTCGCCGAGATCGGCCCGCGCATGGCCGAGTTGAGCGGTTCCCGGCTGGCCGC
GCAGCAACAGATGGAAGGCCTCCTGGCGCCGCACCGGCCCAAGGAGCCCGCGTGGTTCCTGGCCACCGTC
GGCGTCTCGCCCGACCACCAGGGCAAGGGTCTGGGCAGCGCCGTCGTGCTCCCCGGAGTGGAGGCGGCCG
AGCGCGCCGGGGTGCCCGCCTTCCTGGAGACATCCGCGCCCCGCAACCTCCCCTTCTACGAGCGGCTCGG
CTTCACCGTCACCGCCGACGTCGAGGTGCCCGAAGGACCGCGCACCTGGTGCATGACCCGCAAGCCCGGT
GCCTGATACGCGTGAATTCACTCCTCAGGTGCAGGCTGCCTATCAGAAGGTGGTGGCTGGTGTGGCCAAT
GCCCTGGCTCACAAATACCACTGAGATCTTTTTCCCTCTGCCAAAAATTATGGGGACATCATGAAGCCCC
TTGAGCATCTGACTTCTGGCTAATAAAGGAAATTTATTTTCATTGCAATAGTGTGTTGGAATTTTTTGTG
TCTCTCACTCGGAAGGACATATGGGAGGGCAAATCATTTAAAACATCAGAATGAGTATTTGGTTTAGAGT
TTGGCAACATATGCCCATATGCTGGCTGCCATGAACAAAGGTTGGCTATAAAGAGGTCATCAGTATATGA
AACAGCCCCCTGCTGTCCATTCCTTATTCCATAGAAAAGCCTTGACTTGAGGTTAGATTTTTTTTATATT
TTGTTTTGTGTTATTTTTTTCTTTAACATCCCTAAAATTTTCCTTACATGTTTTACTAGCCAGATTTTTC
CTCCTCTCCTGACTACTCCCAGTCATAGCTGTCCCTCTTCTCTTATGGAGATCCCTCGACCTGCAGCCCA
AGCTTGAATTCTCTAGAATTACCCTGTTATCCCTATGCTTGGTTTACCGAGCTCTTATTGGTTTTCAAAC
TTCATTGACTGTGCCCAACGCGCCTGGGAGCTCACGGGGACAGCCCCCCCCCAAAGCCCCCAGGGATGTA
ATTACGTCCCTCCCCCGCTAGGGGGCAGCAGCGAGCCGCCCGGGGCTCCGCTCCGGTCCGGCGCTCCCCC
CGCATCCCCGAGCCGGCAGCGTGCGGGGACAGCCCGGGCACGGGGAAGGTGGCACGGGATCGCTTTCCTC
TGAACGCTTCTCGCTGCTCTTTGAGCCTGCAGACACCTGGGGGGATACGGGGAAAAAGCTAGGCTGAAAG
ACCGGTTCTTAGAATGACACGCGCCTGGGAGCTCACGGGGACAGCCCCCCCCCAAAGCCCCCAGGGATGT
AATTACGTCCCTCCCCCGCTAGGGGGCAGCAGCGAGCCGCCCGGGGCTCCGCTCCGGTCCGGCGCTCCCC
CCGCATCCCCGAGCCGGCAGCGTGCGGGGACAGCCCGGGCACGGGGAAGGTGGCACGGGATCGCTTTCCT
CTGAACGCTTCTCGCTGCTCTTTGAGCCTGCAGACACCTGGGGGGATACGGGGAAAAAGCTAACTTCTGA
GACGACAACTTTGTATAGAAAAGTTGGCTCCGAATTCGCCCTTGACAGCAGAGATCCAGTTTGGTTAATT
AATTGGCTCCGGTGCCCGTCAGTGGGCAGAGCGCACATCGCCCACAGTCCCCGAGAAGTTGTGGGGAGGG
GTCGGCAATTGAACCGGTGCCTAGAGAAGGTGGCGCGGGGTAAACTGGGAAAGTGATGTCGTGTACTGGC
TCCGCCTTTTTCCCGAGGGTGGGGGAGAACCGTATATAAGTGCAGTAGTCGCCGTGAACGTTCTTTTTCG
CAACGGGTTTGCCGCCAGAACACAGGTAAGTGCCGTGTGTGGTTCCCGCGGGCCTGGCCTCTTTACGGGT
TATGGCCCTTGCGTGCCTTGAATTACTTCCACCTGGCTGCAGTACGTGATTCTTGATCCCGAGCTTCGGG
TTGGAAGTGGGTGGGAGAGTTCGAGGCCTTGCGCTTAAGGAGCCCCTTCGCCTCGTGCTTGAGTTGAGGC
CTGGCCTGGGCGCTGGGGCCGCCGCGTGCGAATCTGGTGGCACCTTCGCGCCTGTCTCGCTGCTTTCGAT
AAGTCTCTAGCCATTTAAAATTTTTGATGACCTGCTGCGACGCTTTTTTTCTGGCAAGATAGTCTTGTAA
ATGCGGGCCAAGATCTGCACACTGGTATTTCGGTTTTTGGGGCCGCGGGCGGCGACGGGGCCCGTGCGTC
CCAGCGCACATGTTCGGCGAGGCGGGGCCTGCGAGCGCGGCCACCGAGAATCGGACGGGGGTAGTCTCAA
GCTGGCCGGCCTGCTCTGGTGCCTGGCCTCGCGCCGCCGTGTATCGCCCCGCCCTGGGCGGCAAGGCTGG
CCCGGTCGGCACCAGTTGCGTGAGCGGAAAGATGGCCGCTTCCCGGCCCTGCTGCAGGGAGCTCAAAATG
GAGGACGCGGCGCTCGGGAGAGCGGGCGGGTGAGTCACCCACACAAAGGAAAAGGGCCTTTCCGTCCTCA
GCCGTCGCTTCATGTGACTCCACGGAGTACCGGGCGCCGTCCAGGCACCTCGATTAGTTCTCGAGCTTTT
GGAGTACGTCGTCTTTAGGTTGGGGGGAGGGGTTTTATGCGATGGAGTTTCCCCACACTGAGTGGGTGGA
GACTGAAGTTAGGCCAGCTTGGCACTTGATGTAATTCTCCTTGGAATTTGCCCTTTTTGAGTTTGGATCT
TGGTTCATTCTCAAGCCTCAGACAGTGGTTCAAAGTTTTTTTCTTCCATTTCAGGTGTCGTGAGAAGGGC
GAATTCGACCCAAGTTTGTACAAAAAAGCAGGCTGGATCCAGGTGCCACCATGGTGAGCGAGCTGATTAA
GGAGAACATGCACATGAAGCTGTACATGGAGGGCACCGTGAACAACCACCACTTCAAGTGCACATCCGAG
GGCGAAGGCAAGCCCTACGAGGGCACCCAGACCATGAGAATCAAGGCGGTCGAGGGCGGCCCTCTCCCCT
TCGCCTTCGACATCCTGGCTACCAGCTTCATGTACGGCAGCAAAACCTTCATCAACCACACCCAGGGCAT
CCCCGACTTCTTTAAGCAGTCCTTCCCCGAGGGCTTCACATGGGAGAGAGTCACCACATACGAAGATGGG
GGCGTGCTGACCGCTACCCAGGACACCAGCCTCCAGGACGGCTGCCTCATCTACAACGTCAAGATCAGAG
GGGTGAACTTCCCATCCAACGGCCCTGTGATGCAGAAGAAAACACTCGGCTGGGAGGCCTCCACCGAGAC
ACTGTACCCCGCTGACGGCGGCCTGGAAGGCAGAGCCGACATGGCCCTGAAGCTCGTGGGCGGGGGCCAC
CTGATCTGCAACCTTAAGACCACATACAGATCCAAGAAACCCGCTAAGAACCTCAAGATGCCCGGCGTCT
ACTATGTGGACAGGAGACTGGAAAGAATCAAGGAGGCCGACAAAGAGACATACGTCGAGCAGCACGAGGT
GGCTGTGGCCAGATACTGCGACCTCCCTAGCAAACTGGGGCACAAACTTAATTGAGAATTCTACCACCCA
GCTTTCTTGTACAAAGTGGTACGTCTCAAGACCAGAGGTCTCTGCTTGCTATCCCTAACCAATGTGCAGA
CTACTGTTAACCAATGTGCAGACTACTGTTAACCAATGTGCAGACTACTGTTAACCAATGTGCAGACTAC
TGTCAACCAGAAGAGACCTGTGCTTCACTCCTCAGGTGCAGGCTGCCTATCAGAAGGTGGTGGCTGGTGT
GGCCAATGCCCTGGCTCACAAATACCACTGAGATCTTTTTCCCTCTGCCAAAAATTATGGGGACATCATG
AAGCCCCTTGAGCATCTGACTTCTGGCTAATAAAGGAAATTTATTTTCATTGCAATAGTGTGTTGGAATT
TTTTGTGTCTCTCACTCGGAAGGACATATGGGAGGGCAAATCATTTAAAACATCAGAATGAGTATTTGGT
TTAGAGTTTGGCAACATATGCCCATATGCTGGCTGCCATGAACAAAGGTTGGCTATAAAGAGGTCATCAG
TATATGAAACAGCCCCCTGCTGTCCATTCCTTATTCCATAGAAAAGCCTTGACTTGAGGTTAGATTTTTT
TTATATTTTGTTTTGTGTTATTTTTTTCTTTAACATCCCTAAAATTTTCCTTACATGTTTTACTAGCCAG
ATTTTTCCTCCTCTCCTGACTACTCCCAGTCATAGCTGTCCCTCTTCTCTTATGGAGATCCCGAGCGGTG
CGTTTTTATGCTTGTAGTATTGTATAATGTTTTTAAGATCCAAGCTTCTGACCTCTTCTCTTCCTCCCAC
AGGGCCTCGAGACAATTGCATCGATGGTACCAGTGAAAGTCTGCAATGAATTCGAGTTGGCGCGCCTGTC
ATTCTAAATCTCTCTTTCAGCCTAAAGCTTTTTCCCCGTATCCCCCCAGGTGTCTGCAGGCTCAAAGAGC
AGCGAGAAGCGTTCAGAGGAAAGCGATCCCGTGCCACCTTCCCCGTGCCCGGGCTGTCCCCGCACGCTGC
CGGCTCGGGGATGCGGGGGGAGCGCCGGACCGGAGCGGAGCCCCGGGCGGCTCGCTGCTGCCCCCTAGCG
GGGGAGGGACGTAATTACATCCCTGGGGGCTTTGGGAGGGGGCTGTCCCCGTGAGCTCCCAGGCGCGCCT
GTCATTCTAAATCTCTCTTTCAGCCTAAAGCTTTTTCCCCGTATCCCCCCAGGTGTCTGCAGGCTCAAAG
AGCAGCGAGAAGCGTTCAGAGGAAAGCGATCCCGTGCCACCTTCCCCGTGCCCGGGCTGTCCCCGCACGC
TGCCGGCTCGGGGATGCGGGGGGAGCGCCGGACCGGAGCGGAGCCCCGGGCGGCTCGCTGCTGCCCCCTA
GCGGGGGAGGGACGTAATTACATCCCTGGGGGCTTTGGGGGGGGGCTGTCCCCGTGAGCTCCCAGGCGCG
CCAACTCGGTACCGTATCGATGTCGACGTTAACGCTAGTGATATCAACTTTGTATAGAAAAGTTGGCTCC
GAATTCGCCCTTGACAGCAGAGATCCAGTTTGGTTAATTAATTGGCTCCGGTGCCCGTCAGTGGGCAGAG
CGCACATCGCCCACAGTCCCCGAGAAGTTGTGGGGAGGGGTCGGCAATTGAACCGGTGCCTAGAGAAGGT
GGCGCGGGGTAAACTGGGAAAGTGATGTCGTGTACTGGCTCCGCCTTTTTCCCGAGGGTGGGGGAGAACC
GTATATAAGTGCAGTAGTCGCCGTGAACGTTCTTTTTCGCAACGGGTTTGCCGCCAGAACACAGGTAAGT
GCCGTGTGTGGTTCCCGCGGGCCTGGCCTCTTTACGGGTTATGGCCCTTGCGTGCCTTGAATTACTTCCA
CCTGGCTGCAGTACGTGATTCTTGATCCCGAGCTTCGGGTTGGAAGTGGGTGGGAGAGTTCGAGGCCTTG
CGCTTAAGGAGCCCCTTCGCCTCGTGCTTGAGTTGAGGCCTGGCCTGGGCGCTGGGGCCGCCGCGTGCGA
ATCTGGTGGCACCTTCGCGCCTGTCTCGCTGCTTTCGATAAGTCTCTAGCCATTTAAAATTTTTGATGAC
CTGCTGCGACGCTTTTTTTCTGGCAAGATAGTCTTGTAAATGCGGGCCAAGATCTGCACACTGGTATTTC
GGTTTTTGGGGCCGCGGGCGGCGACGGGGCCCGTGCGTCCCAGCGCACATGTTCGGCGAGGCGGGGCCTG
CGAGCGCGGCCACCGAGAATCGGACGGGGGTAGTCTCAAGCTGGCCGGCCTGCTCTGGTGCCTGGCCTCG
CGCCGCCGTGTATCGCCCCGCCCTGGGCGGCAAGGCTGGCCCGGTCGGCACCAGTTGCGTGAGCGGAAAG
ATGGCCGCTTCCCGGCCCTGCTGCAGGGAGCTCAAAATGGAGGACGCGGCGCTCGGGAGAGCGGGCGGGT
GAGTCACCCACACAAAGGAAAAGGGCCTTTCCGTCCTCAGCCGTCGCTTCATGTGACTCCACGGAGTACC
GGGCGCCGTCCAGGCACCTCGATTAGTTCTCGAGCTTTTGGAGTACGTCGTCTTTAGGTTGGGGGGAGGG
GTTTTATGCGATGGAGTTTCCCCACACTGAGTGGGTGGAGACTGAAGTTAGGCCAGCTTGGCACTTGATG
TAATTCTCCTTGGAATTTGCCCTTTTTGAGTTTGGATCTTGGTTCATTCTCAAGCCTCAGACAGTGGTTC
AAAGTTTTTTTCTTCCATTTCAGGTGTCGTGAGAAGGGCGAATTCGACCCAAGTTTGTACAAAAAAGCAG
GCTCGCCACCATGGTGAGCAAGGGCGAGGAGCTGTTCACCGGGGTGGTGCCCATCCTGGTCGAGCTGGAC
GGCGACGTAAACGGCCACAAGTTCAGCGTGAGGGGCGAGGGCGAGGGCGATGCCACCAACGGCAAGCTGA
CCCTGAAGTTCATCTGCACCACCGGCAAGCTGCCCGTGCCCTGGCCCACCCTCGTGACCACCCTGAGCCA
CGGCGTGCAGTGCTTCGCCCGCTACCCCGACCACATGAAGCAGCACGACTTCTTCAAGTCCGCCATGCCC
GAAGGCTACGTCCAGGAGCGCACCATCTTCTTCAAGGACGACGGCACCTACAAGACCCGCGCCGAGGTGA
AGTTCGAGGGCGACACCCTAGTGAACCGCATCGAGCTGAAGGGCGTCGACTTCAAGGAGGACGGCAACAT
CCTGGGGCACAAGCTGGAGTACAACTTCAACAGCCACAACATCTATATCATGGCCGTCAAGCAGAAGAAC
GGCATCAAGGTGAACTTCAAGATCCGCCACAACGTGGAGGACGGCAGCGTGCAGCTCGCCGACCACTACC
AGCAGAACACCCCCATCGGCGACGGCCCCGTGCTGCTGCCCGACAGCCACTACCTGAGCACCCAGTCCGT
GCTGAGCAAAGACCCCAACGAGAAGCGCGATCACATGGTCCTGCTGGAGTTCCGCACCGCCGCCGGGATC
ACTCTCGGCATGGACGAGCTGTACAAGTAATACCACCCAGCTTTCTTGTACAAAGTGGTACGCGTGAATT
CACTCCTCAGGTGCAGGCTGCCTATCAGAAGGTGGTGGCTGGTGTGGCCAATGCCCTGGCTCACAAATAC
CACTGAGATCTTTTTCCCTCTGCCAAAAATTATGGGGACATCATGAAGCCCCTTGAGCATCTGACTTCTG
GCTAATAAAGGAAATTTATTTTCATTGCAATAGTGTGTTGGAATTTTTTGTGTCTCTCACTCGGAAGGAC
ATATGGGAGGGCAAATCATTTAAAACATCAGAATGAGTATTTGGTTTAGAGTTTGGCAACATATGCCCAT
ATGCTGGCTGCCATGAACAAAGGTTGGCTATAAAGAGGTCATCAGTATATGAAACAGCCCCCTGCTGTCC
ATTCCTTATTCCATAGAAAAGCCTTGACTTGAGGTTAGATTTTTTTTATATTTTGTTTTGTGTTATTTTT
TTCTTTAACATCCCTAAAATTTTCCTTACATGTTTTACTAGCCAGATTTTTCCTCCTCTCCTGACTACTC
CCAGTCATAGCTGTCCCTCTTCTCTTATGGAGATCCCTCGACCTGCAGCCCAAGCTTGGCGTAATCATGG
TCATAGCTGTTTCCTGTGTGAAATTGTTATCCGCTCACAATTCCACACAACATACGAGCCGGAAGCATAA
AGTGTAAAGCCTGGGGTGCCTAATGAGTGAGCTAACTCACATTAATTGCGTTGCGCTCACTGCCCGCTTT
CCAGTCGGGAAACCTGTCGTGCCAGCGGATCGACAGTACTAAGCTTGGTCTAATACCCAATCTCTCGTCT
TATCCAGATGTTTTATACGCCTCTGGCCCGTGTCTCAAAATCTCTGATGTTACATTGCACAAGATAAAAT
AATATCATCATGAACAATAAAACTGTCTGCTTACATAAACAGTAATACAAGGGGTGTTATGAGCCATATT
CAACGGGAAACGTCGAGGCCGCGATTAAATTCCAACATGGATGCTGATTTATATGGGTATAAATGGGCTC
GCGATAATGTCGGGCAATCAGGTGCGACAATCTATCGCTTGTATGGGAAGCCCGATGCGCCAGAGTTGTT
TCTGAAACATGGCAAAGGTAGCGTTGCCAATGATGTTACAGATGAGATGGTCAGACTAAACTGGCTGACG
GAATTTATGCCTCTTCCGACCATCAAGCATTTTATCCGTACTCCTGATGATGCATGGTTACTCACCACTG
CGATCCCCGGAAAAACAGCATTCCAGGTATTAGAAGAATATCCTGATTCAGGTGAAAATATTGTTGATGC
GCTGGCAGTGTTCCTGCGCCGGTTGCATTCGATTCCTGTTTGTAATTGTCCTTTTAACAGCGATCGCGTA
TTTCGTCTCGCTCAGGCGCAATCACGAATGAATAACGGTTTGGTTGATGCGAGTGATTTTGATGACGAGC
GTAATGGCTGGCCTGTTGAACAAGTCTGGAAAGAAATGCATAAACTTTTGCCATTCTCACCGGATTCAGT
CGTCACTCATGGTGATTTCTCACTTGATAACCTTATTTTTGACGAGGGGAAATTAATAGGTTGTATTGAT
GTTGGACGAGTCGGAATCGCAGACCGATACCAGGATCTTGCCATCCTATGGAACTGCCTCGGTGAGTTTT
CTCCTTCATTACAGAAACGGCTTTTTCAAAAATATGGTATTGATAATCCTGATATGAATAAATTGCAGTT
TCATTTGATGCTCGATGAGTTTTTCTAATCAGAATTGGTTAATTGGTTGTAACACTGGCAGAGCATTACG
CTGACTTGACGGGACGGCGCAAGCTCATGACCAAAATCCCTTAACGTGAGTTACGCGTCGTTCCACTGAG
CGTCAGAGGTATCACTAGTATTACAGAGGTAAGTTATAACAGTCGCCTAACCC
