>Addgene plasmid #103321 | LSB-hsa-miR-199b-3p | depositor partial sequence | sequence record 195692 | hsa-miR-199b-3p target
TAACCAATGTGCAGACTACTGT
