>Addgene plasmid #103321 | LSB-hsa-miR-199b-3p | addgene partial sequence | sequence record 270612 | mKate2-F 5'-ACCCGCTAAGAACCTCAAGA-3'
ATCAAGGAGGCCGACAAAGAGACATACGTCGAGCAGCACGAGGTGGCTGTGGCCAGATACTGCGACCTCC
CTAGCAAACTGGGGCACAAACTTAATTGAGAATTCTACCACCCAGCTTTCTTGTACAAAGTGGTACGTCT
CAAGACCAGAGGTCTCTGCTTGCTATCCCTAACCAATGTGCAGACTACTGTTAACCAATGTGCAGACTAC
TGTTAACCAATGTGCAGACTACTGTTAACCAATGTGCAGACTACTGTCAACCAGAAGAGACCTGTGCTTC
ACTCCTCAGGTGCAGGCTGCCTATCAGAAGGTGGTGGCTGGTGTGGCCAATGCCCTGGCTCACAAATACC
ACTGAGATCTTTTTCCCTCTGCCAAAAATTATGGGGACATCATGAAGCCCCTTGAGCATCTGACTTCTGG
CTAATAAAGGAAATTTATTTTCATTGCAATAGTGTGTTGGAATTTTTTGTGTCTCTCACTCGGAAGGACA
TATGGGAGGGCAAATCATTTAAAACATCAGAATGAGTATTTGGTTTAGAGTTTGGCAACATATGCCCATA
TGCTGGCTGCCATGAACAAAGGTTGGCTATAAAGAGGTCATCAGTATATGAAACAGCCCC
